Addgene plasmid #13080: mTLR1
Depositing lab: Ruslan Medzhitov. Depositing organization: Yale University.
Backbone
  Vector backbone: pcDNA3.1
  Backbone manufacturer: Invitrogen
  Backbone size w/o insert (bp): 5400
  Vector type: Mammalian Expression
  Selectable markers: Neomycin (select with G418)
Growth in bacteria
  Bacterial resistance: Ampicillin, 100 μg/mL
  Growth temperature: 37°C
  Growth strain: DH5alpha
  Copy number: High Copy
Gene/Insert
  Gene/Insert name: TLR1 (alt name: toll-like receptor 1)
  Species: M. musculus (mouse)
  Insert size (bp): 2300
  GenBank ID: NM_030682
  Entrez Gene: Tlr1
  Cloning method: Restriction Enzyme; 5′ cloning site EcoRV (not destroyed); 3′ cloning site XhoI (not destroyed)
  Sequencing primers: 5′ T7; 3′ BGH rev
Terms and licenses: Academic/Nonprofit Terms; Industry Terms: Not Available to Industry
How to cite: mTLR1 was a gift from Ruslan Medzhitov (Addgene plasmid # 13080 ; http://n2t.net/addgene:13080 ; RRID:Addgene_13080)
