[The description below was written by a language model from this plasmid's Addgene catalogue record.]
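Description:
mTLR1 is a mammalian expression plasmid carrying the mouse Tlr1 gene, which encodes toll-like receptor 1, in the commercial pcDNA3.1 backbone. The insert of about 2.3 kb sits in a backbone of about 5.4 kb and was cloned by restriction digestion between EcoRV at the 5′ end and XhoI at the 3′ end. Both sites remain intact, so the insert can be excised or transferred to another vector. The plasmid is maintained in E. coli as a high-copy construct under ampicillin selection. It also carries a neomycin resistance marker, so transfected mammalian cells can be selected with G418 to generate stable lines.

The record does not explicitly list the promoter or other regulatory elements. pcDNA3.1 vectors generally drive the insert from the CMV immediate-early promoter and terminate transcripts with the bovine growth hormone polyadenylation signal. The listed sequencing primers, T7 upstream and BGH reverse downstream, fit that arrangement, with the cloning site lying between a T7 promoter and the BGH terminator region. No epitope tag, fusion partner or reporter is recorded, and no feature table is provided, so the exact boundaries of the coding sequence and any flanking untranslated sequence cannot be confirmed from the entry.

The record does not state a specific purpose. A construct of this kind is suited to transient or stable expression of murine TLR1 in cultured mammalian cells, for example to study innate immune pattern recognition and downstream signalling. TLR1 is known to act with TLR2 in sensing bacterial lipopeptides.
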