>Addgene plasmid #13080 | mTLR1 | addgene partial sequence | sequence record 19453 | CMV-F 5'-CGCAAATGGGCGGTAGGCGTG-3'
AGCTCTCTGGCTACTAGAGAACCCACTGCTTACTGGCTTATCGAAATTAATACGACTCACTATAGGGAGA
CCCAAGCTTGGTACCGAGCTCGGATCCACTAGTAACGGCCGCCAGTGTGCTGGAATTCTGCAGATATCAA
GAATAGCAGGGACCTCAGGAATGTCTATGGCCATACAATGACTAAACCAAATTCCCTCATCTTCTACTGT
ATCATTGTTTTAGGACTGACACTTATGAAAATCCAATTATCTGAGGAATGTGAGCTTATCATAAAGAGGC
CAAACGCAAACCTTACCAGAGTGCCCAAGGACCTACCCTTGCAAACAACTACTTTAGATCTATCACAAAA
CAATATATCTGAGCTTCAGACTTCTGACATCCTCTCATTGTCCAAGCTGAGGGTCCTGATAATGTCCTAC
AACAGACTCCAGTATCTTAATATCAGTGTTTTCAAATTCAACACAGAGCTGGAATATTTGGATTTGTCCC
ACAATGAGCTAAAGGTGATCTTGTGCCACCCAACAGTCAGCCTCAAGCATTTGGACCTCTCCTTTAATGC
CTTTGATGCCCTGCCTATATGCAAAGAATTTGGCAACATGTCCCAACTACAGTTCCTGGGGTTGAGCGGT
TCTCGGGTACAAAGTTCAAGTGTGCAGCTGATTGCTCATTTGAACATCAGTAAGGTTTTGCTGGTGTTAG
GAGATGCTTATGGGGAAAAAGAAGACCCCGAATCTCTTCGGCACGTTAGCACTGAGACTCTGCATATTGT
TTTTCCGT
